Addgene plasmid #237493: CCLMPC_HA-NUP98::PRRX1
Purpose: Express HA-tagged NUP98::PRRX1 in dual promoter lentiviral vector
Depositing lab: Charles Mullighan. Depositing organization: St. Jude Children's Research Hospital. Publication: KAT6A and KAT7 Histone Acetyltransferase Complexes Are Molecular Dependencies and Therapeutic Targets in NUP98-Rearranged Acute Myeloid Leukemia. Michmerhuizen NL, Heikamp EB, Iacobucci I, Umeda M, Arthur B, Mishra V, Park CS, Di Giacomo D, Hiltenbrand R, Gao Q, Radko-Juettner S, Lott J, Martucci C, Subramanyam V, Hatton C, Wenge DV, Baviskar P, Portola P, Claquin A, Chandra B, Baggett DW, Khalighifar A, Huang H, Zhou P, Long L, Shi H, Sun Y, Papachristou EK, Sekhar Reddy Chilamakuri C, de Luna Vitorino FN, Gongora JM, Wu H, Pounds SB, Janke LJ, Kentsis A, D'Santos CS, Garcia BA, Kriwacki RW, Chi H, Klco JM, Armstrong SA, Mullighan CG. Cancer Discov. 2025 Jun 19. doi: 10.1158/2159-8290.CD-24-1772. PubMed 40536430.
Backbone
  Vector backbone: CCLMPC
  Vector type: Mammalian Expression, Lentiviral
Growth in bacteria
  Bacterial resistance: Ampicillin, 100 μg/mL
  Growth temperature: 37°C
  Growth strain: NEB Stable
  Copy number: High Copy
Gene/Insert
  Gene/Insert name: HA-NUP98::PRRX1 (alt name: HA-NUP98::PMX1)
  Species: H. sapiens (human)
  Entrez Gene: NUP98 (a.k.a. ADIR2, NUP196, NUP96, Nup98-96); PRRX1 (a.k.a. AGOTC, PHOX1, PMX1, PRX-1, PRX1)
  Promoter: MND/PGK
  Cloning method: Gateway Cloning
Terms and licenses: Academic/Nonprofit Terms; Industry Terms: Not Available to Industry
How to cite: CCLMPC_HA-NUP98::PRRX1 was a gift from Charles Mullighan (Addgene plasmid # 237493 ; http://n2t.net/addgene:237493 ; RRID:Addgene_237493)
