[The description below was written by a language model from this plasmid's Addgene catalogue record and pLannotate feature annotations shown in this document.]
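Description:
CCLMPC_HA-NUP98::PRRX1 is a third-generation-style, self-inactivating HIV-1 lentiviral transfer plasmid of about 9.8 kb, built on the CCLMPC backbone for mammalian expression of an HA-tagged human NUP98::PRRX1 (also called NUP98::PMX1) fusion oncoprotein. It is propagated in E. coli through a high-copy ColE1/pUC-type origin with ampicillin selection (AmpR). The backbone also retains an f1 origin, an SV40 origin and lac/T3/T7 remnants from a pBluescript-like parent. Viral genomic RNA is driven by a CMV enhancer/promoter fused to a truncated 5' LTR, which makes production Tat-independent. This is followed by the Ψ packaging signal with a partial gag, the RRE for Rev-dependent nuclear export, and the cPPT/CTS. The ΔU3 3' LTR inactivates LTR promoter activity after integration, and an SV40 poly(A) signal lies downstream.

The payload uses the two internal promoters listed in the record as MND/PGK. The first appears in the feature table as Moloney murine leukemia virus LTR-derived fragments, consistent with the MND retroviral-LTR-based promoter. It sits directly upstream of the Gateway-recombined insert flanked by attB1 and attB2. That insert begins with an HA epitope (annotated as a short fragment of a 3xHA match), then an N-terminal portion of NUP98 joined in frame to a C-terminal portion of PRRX1. Downstream, a mouse PGK promoter independently drives mCherry, so transduced cells can be identified or sorted by red fluorescence. No WPRE is annotated. The associated publication concerns NUP98-rearranged acute myeloid leukemia, so the construct is suited to stable transduction of cells to model this fusion and to detect or pull down the protein through its HA tag.
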