Features (pLannotate 1.2.2; 35 found; start..end, strand, type, name):
      1..589     +  rep_origin     ori: high-copy-number ColE1/pMB1/pBR322/pUC origin of replication
    772..864     +  CDS            lacI (fragment): lac repressor; lacI; The lac repressor binds to the lac operator to inhibit transcription in E. coli. This inhibition can be relieved by adding lactose or isopropyl-β-D-thiogalactopyranoside (IPTG).
    877..898     +  protein_bind   CAP binding site: CAP binding activates transcription in the presence of cAMP. E. coli catabolite activator protein
    913..943     +  promoter       lac promoter: promoter for the E. coli lac operon
    951..967     +  protein_bind   lac operator: The lac repressor binds to the lac operator to inhibit transcription in E. coli. This inhibition can be relieved by adding lactose or isopropyl-β-D-thiogalactopyranoside (IPTG). lac repressor encoded by lacI
   1012..1030    +  promoter       T3 promoter: promoter for bacteriophage T3 RNA polymerase
   1131..1510    +  enhancer       CMV enhancer: human cytomegalovirus immediate early enhancer
   1511..1714    +  promoter       CMV promoter: human cytomegalovirus (CMV) immediate early promoter
   1729..1909    +  LTR            5' LTR (truncated): truncated 5' long terminal repeat (LTR) from HIV-1
   1956..2081    +  misc_feature   HIV-1 Ψ: packaging signal of human immunodeficiency virus type 1
   2065..2428    +  CDS            HIV-1 gag (fragment): gag protein from human immunodeficiency virus 1; gag
   2574..2807    +  misc_feature   RRE: The Rev response element (RRE) of HIV-1 allows for Rev-dependent mRNA export from the nucleus to the cytoplasm.
   3184..3284    +  CDS            Rev (fragment): human immunodeficiency virus 1 (HIV-1) Rev protein; rev; enhances nuclear export of unspliced and incompletely spliced viral mRNAs
   3285..3303    -  misc_feature   MCS (fragment): pBluescript multiple cloning site
   3333..3450    +  misc_feature   cPPT/CTS: central polypurine tract and central termination sequence of HIV-1
   3498..3598    +  CDS            env (fragment): murine leukemia virus gPr80 envelope polyprotein precursor; env; proteolytically cleaved into gp70SU and p15TM subunits
   3640..3674    +  LTR            3' LTR (ΔU3) (fragment): self-inactivating 3' long terminal repeat (LTR) from Moloney murine leukemia virus
   3703..4026    +  LTR            LTR (fragment): long terminal repeat from Moloney murine leukemia virus
   4053..4077    +  protein_bind   attB1: mutant version of attB; recombination site for the Gateway® BP reaction BP Clonase™
   4101..4128    +  CDS            3xHA (fragment): three tandem HA epitope tags
   4128..5504    +  CDS            NUP98 (fragment): NUP98_HUMAN - Also known as ADAR2. Experimental evidence at protein level: Swiss-Prot protein existence level 1. (Microbial infection) Binds HIV-1 capsid-nucleocapsid (HIV-1 CA-NC) complexes and may thereby promote the integration of the virus in the host nucleus (in vitro) (PubMed:23523133). Binding affinity to HIV-1 CA-NC complexes bearing the capsid change ASN-74-ASP is reduced (in vitro) (PubMed:23523133). From Homo sapiens (Human).
   5472..5861    +  CDS            PRRX1 (fragment): PRRX1_HUMAN - Also known as PMX1. Experimental evidence at protein level: Swiss-Prot protein existence level 1. Acts as a transcriptional regulator of muscle creatine kinase (MCK) and so has a role in the establishment of diverse mesodermal muscle types. The protein binds to an A/T-rich element in the muscle creatine enhancer (By similarity). From Homo sapiens (Human).
   5935..5959    -  protein_bind   attB2: mutant version of attB; recombination site for the Gateway® BP reaction BP Clonase™
   5966..5983    -  misc_feature   MCS (fragment): pUC18/19 multiple cloning site
   5988..6487    +  promoter       PGK promoter: mouse phosphoglycerate kinase 1 promoter
   6514..7224    +  CDS            mCherry: monomeric derivative of DsRed fluorescent protein (Shaner et al., 2004) mammalian codon-optimized
   7276..7344    +  CDS            nef (fragment): NEF_HV1Z2 - Experimental evidence at protein level: Swiss-Prot protein existence level 1. Extracellular Nef protein targets CD4(+) T-lymphocytes for apoptosis by interacting with CXCR4 surface receptors. From Human immunodeficiency virus type 1 group M subtype D (isolate Z2/CDC-Z34) (HIV-1).
   7346..7579    +  LTR            3' LTR (ΔU3): self-inactivating 3' long terminal repeat (LTR) from HIV-1
   7651..7772    +  polyA_signal   SV40 poly(A) signal: SV40 polyadenylation signal
   7812..7947    +  rep_origin     SV40 ori: SV40 origin of replication
   7968..7986    -  promoter       T7 promoter: promoter for bacteriophage T7 RNA polymerase
   7994..8149    +  CDS            lacZα (fragment): LacZα fragment of β-galactosidase; lacZ fragment
   8154..8582    +  rep_origin     f1 ori (sequence partly withheld): f1 bacteriophage origin of replication; arrow indicates direction of (+) strand synthesis
   8635..8739    +  promoter       AmpR promoter: bla
   8740..9600    +  CDS            AmpR: β-lactamase; bla; confers resistance to ampicillin, carbenicillin, and related antibiotics
>Addgene plasmid #237493 | CCLMPC_HA-NUP98::PRRX1 | addgene full sequence | sequence record 471183 | Addgene NGS Result
TTGAGATCCTTTTTTTCTGCGCGTAATCTGCTGCTTGCAAACAAAAAAACCACCGCTACCAGCGGTGGTT
TGTTTGCCGGATCAAGAGCTACCAACTCTTTTTCCGAAGGTAACTGGCTTCAGCAGAGCGCAGATACCAA
ATACTGTTCTTCTAGTGTAGCCGTAGTTAGGCCACCACTTCAAGAACTCTGTAGCACCGCCTACATACCT
CGCTCTGCTAATCCTGTTACCAGTGGCTGCTGCCAGTGGCGATAAGTCGTGTCTTACCGGGTTGGACTCA
AGACGATAGTTACCGGATAAGGCGCAGCGGTCGGGCTGAACGGGGGGTTCGTGCACACAGCCCAGCTTGG
AGCGAACGACCTACACCGAACTGAGATACCTACAGCGTGAGCTATGAGAAAGCGCCACGCTTCCCGAAGG
GAGAAAGGCGGACAGGTATCCGGTAAGCGGCAGGGTCGGAACAGGAGAGCGCACGAGGGAGCTTCCAGGG
GGAAACGCCTGGTATCTTTATAGTCCTGTCGGGTTTCGCCACCTCTGACTTGAGCGTCGATTTTTGTGAT
GCTCGTCAGGGGGGCGGAGCCTATGGAAAAACGCCAGCAACGCGGCCTTTTTACGGTTCCTGGCCTTTTG
CTGGCCTTTTGCTCACATGTTCTTTCCTGCGTTATCCCCTGATTCTGTGGATAACCGTATTACCGCCTTT
GAGTGAGCTGATACCGCTCGCCGCAGCCGAACGACCGAGCGCAGCGAGTCAGTGAGCGAGGAAGCGGAAG
AGCGCCCAATACGCAAACCGCCTCTCCCCGCGCGTTGGCCGATTCATTAATGCAGCTGGCACGACAGGTT
TCCCGACTGGAAAGCGGGCAGTGAGCGCAACGCAATTAATGTGAGTTAGCTCACTCATTAGGCACCCCAG
GCTTTACACTTTATGCTTCCGGCTCGTATGTTGTGTGGAATTGTGAGCGGATAACAATTTCACACAGGAA
ACAGCTATGACCATGATTACGCCAAGCGCGCAATTAACCCTCACTAAAGGGAACAAAAGCTGGAGCTGCA
AGCTTGGCCATTGCATACGTTGTATCCATATCATAATATGTACATTTATATTGGCTCATGTCCAACATTA
CCGCCATGTTGACATTGATTATTGACTAGTTATTAATAGTAATCAATTACGGGGTCATTAGTTCATAGCC
CATATATGGAGTTCCGCGTTACATAACTTACGGTAAATGGCCCGCCTGGCTGACCGCCCAACGACCCCCG
CCCATTGACGTCAATAATGACGTATGTTCCCATAGTAACGCCAATAGGGACTTTCCATTGACGTCAATGG
GTGGAGTATTTACGGTAAACTGCCCACTTGGCAGTACATCAAGTGTATCATATGCCAAGTACGCCCCCTA
TTGACGTCAATGACGGTAAATGGCCCGCCTGGCATTATGCCCAGTACATGACCTTATGGGACTTTCCTAC
TTGGCAGTACATCTACGTATTAGTCATCGCTATTACCATGGTGATGCGGTTTTGGCAGTACATCAATGGG
CGTGGATAGCGGTTTGACTCACGGGGATTTCCAAGTCTCCACCCCATTGACGTCAATGGGAGTTTGTTTT
GGCACCAAAATCAACGGGACTTTCCAAAATGTCGTAACAACTCCGCCCCATTGACGCAAATGGGCGGTAG
GCGTGTACGGTGGGAGGTCTATATAAGCAGAGCTCGTTTAGTGAACCGGGGTCTCTCTGGTTAGACCAGA
TCTGAGCCTGGGAGCTCTCTGGCTAACTAGGGAACCCACTGCTTAAGCCTCAATAAAGCTTGCCTTGAGT
GCTTCAAGTAGTGTGTGCCCGTCTGTTGTGTGACTCTGGTAACTAGAGATCCCTCAGACCCTTTTAGTCA
GTGTGGAAAATCTCTAGCAGTGGCGCCCGAACAGGGACTTGAAAGCGAAAGGGAAACCAGAGGAGCTCTC
TCGACGCAGGACTCGGCTTGCTGAAGCGCGCACGGCAAGAGGCGAGGGGCGGCGACTGGTGAGTACGCCA
AAAATTTTGACTAGCGGAGGCTAGAAGGAGAGAGATGGGTGCGAGAGCGTCAGTATTAAGCGGGGGAGAA
TTAGATCGCGATGGGAAAAAATTCGGTTAAGGCCAGGGGGAAAGAAAAAATATAAATTAAAACATATAGT
ATGGGCAAGCAGGGAGCTAGAACGATTCGCAGTTAATCCTGGCCTGTTAGAAACATCAGAAGGCTGTAGA
CAAATACTGGGACAGCTACAACCATCCCTTCAGACAGGATCAGAAGAACTTAGATCATTATATAATACAG
TAGCAACCCTCTATTGTGTGCATCAAAGGATAGAGATAAAAGACACCAAGGAAGCTTTAGACAAGATAGA
GGAAGAGCAAAACAAAAGTAAGACCACCGCACAGCAAGCGGCCGCTGATCTTCAGACCTGGAGGAGGAGA
TATGAGGGACAATTGGAGAAGTGAATTATATAAATATAAAGTAGTAAAAATTGAACCATTAGGAGTAGCA
CCCACCAAGGCAAAGAGAAGAGTGGTGCAGAGAGAAAAAAGAGCAGTGGGAATAGGAGCTTTGTTCCTTG
GGTTCTTGGGAGCAGCAGGAAGCACTATGGGCGCAGCGTCAATGACGCTGACGGTACAGGCCAGACAATT
ATTGTCTGGTATAGTGCAGCAGCAGAACAATTTGCTGAGGGCTATTGAGGCGCAACAGCATCTGTTGCAA
CTCACAGTCTGGGGCATCAAGCAGCTCCAGGCAAGAATCCTGGCTGTGGAAAGATACCTAAAGGATCAAC
AGCTCCTGGGGATTTGGGGTTGCTCTGGAAAACTCATTTGCACCACTGCTGTGCCTTGGAATGCTAGTTG
GAGTAATAAATCTCTGGAACAGATTTGGAATCACACGACCTGGATGGAGTGGGACAGAGAAATTAACAAT
TACACAAGCTTAATACACTCCTTAATTGAAGAATCGCAAAACCAGCAAGAAAAGAATGAACAAGAATTAT
TGGAATTAGATAAATGGGCAAGTTTGTGGAATTGGTTTAACATAACAAATTGGCTGTGGTATATAAAATT
ATTCATAATGATAGTAGGAGGCTTGGTAGGTTTAAGAATAGTTTTTGCTGTACTTTCTATAGTGAATAGA
GTTAGGCAGGGATATTCACCATTATCGTTTCAGACCCACCTCCCAACCCCGAGGGGACCCGACAGGCCCG
AAGGAATAGAAGAAGAAGGTGGAGAGAGAGACAGAGACAGATCCATTCGATTAGTGAACGGATCTCGACG
GTATCGATAAGCTAATTCACAAATGGCAGTATTCATCCACAATTTTAAAAGAAAAGGGGGGATTGGGGGG
TACAGTGCAGGGGAAAGAATAGTAGACATAATAGCAACAGACATACAAACTAAAGAATTACAAAAACAAA
TTACAAAAATTCAAAATTTTCGGGTTTATTACAGGGACAGCAGAGATCCAGTTTGGGAATTAGCTTGATC
GATTAGTCCAATTTGTTAAAGACAGGATATCAGTGGTCCAGGCTCTAGTTTTGACTCAACAATATCACCA
GCTGAAGCCTATAGAGTACGAGCCATAGATAGAATAAAAGATTTTATTTAGTCTCCAGAAAAAGGGGGGA
ATGAAAGACCCCACCTGTAGGTTTGGCAAGCTAGGATCAAGGTTAGGAACAGAGAGACAGCAGAATATGG
GCCAAACAGGATATCTGTGGTAAGCAGTTCCTGCCCCGGCTCAGGGCCAAGAACAGTTGGAACAGCAGAA
TATGGGCCAAACAGGATATCTGTGGTAAGCAGTTCCTGCCCCGGCTCAGGGCCAAGAACAGATGGTCCCC
AGATGCGGTCCCGCCCTCAGCAGTTTCTAGAGAACCATCAGATGTTTCCAGGGTGCCCCAAGGACCTGAA
ATGACCCTGTGCCTTATTTGAACTAACCAATCAGTTCGCTTCTCGCTTCTGTTCGCGCGCTTCTGCTCCC
CGAGCTCAATAAAAGAGCCCACAACCCCTCACTCGGCGCGATCTAGATCTCGAATCGAATTCACAAGTTT
GTACAAAAAAGCAGGCTCCGCGGCCGCCCCCTTCACCATGTACCCATACGATGTTCCAGATTACGCTTTT
AACAAATCATTTGGAACACCCTTTGGGGGTGGCACAGGTGGCTTTGGCACAACTTCAACATTTGGACAGA
ATACTGGCTTTGGCACTACTAGTGGAGGGGCATTTGGAACATCTGCATTTGGTTCTAGCAACAATACTGG
AGGCCTCTTTGGAAATTCACAGACTAAACCAGGAGGATTGTTTGGAACCAGTTCATTTAGCCAGCCAGCT
ACCTCCACAAGCACTGGCTTTGGGTTTGGTACGTCAACAGGAACAGCAAATACCTTGTTTGGAACTGCAA
GCACAGGGACCAGTCTCTTCTCATCCCAAAACAATGCCTTTGCACAAAATAAACCAACTGGCTTTGGCAA
TTTTGGAACCAGTACTAGCAGTGGAGGACTCTTTGGAACCACAAATACCACCTCTAATCCTTTTGGCAGC
ACATCTGGCTCCCTCTTTGGGCCAAGTAGTTTTACAGCTGCTCCTACTGGGACTACTATTAAATTTAACC
CTCCAACTGGTACAGATACTATGGTCAAAGCTGGAGTTAGCACTAACATAAGTACCAAGCACCAGTGTAT
TACTGCTATGAAAGAATATGAAAGCAAGTCACTAGAGGAACTTCGTTTAGAGGATTATCAGGCTAACAGG
AAGGGCCCACAGAACCAGGTGGGAGCAGGTACCACAACTGGCTTGTTTGGGTCTTCTCCAGCCACTTCCA
GCGCAACAGGACTCTTCAGCTCCTCCACCACTAATTCAGGCTTTGCATATGGTACAACTGGATTTGGAAC
AAATCCAGGTGGTCTCTTTGGCCAACAGAATCAGCAGACTACCAGCCTCTTCAGCAAACCATTTGGCCAG
GCTACAACCACCCAGAACACTGGCTTTTCCTTTGGTAATACCAGCACCATAGGACAGCCAAGCACCAACA
CCATGGGATTATTTGGAGTAACCCAAGCCTCACAGCCTGGAGGTCTTTTTGGGACAGCTACAAACACCAG
CACTGGGACAGCATTTGGAACAGGAACAGGTCTCTTTGGGCAGACCAATACTGGATTTGGTGCTGTTGGT
TCGACCCTGTTTGGCAATAACAAGCTTACTACATTTGGAAGCAGCACAACCAGTGCACCTTCATTTGGTA
CAACCAATGGCGGGCTCTTTGGTTTTGGCACAAATACCAGTGGGAATAGTATTTTTGGAAGTAAACCAGC
ACCTGGGACTCTTGGAACTGGGCTTGGTGCAGGATTTGGAACAGCTCTTGGTGCTGGACAGGCATCTTTG
TCTGGGAACAACCAACCTAAGATTGGAGGGCCTCTTGGTACAGGAGCCTTTGGGGCCCCTGGATTTAATA
CTACGACAGCCACTTTGGGCTTTGGAGCCCCCCAGGCCCCAGTAGATGACCAGCTGAACTCAGAAGAAAA
AAAGAAGAGAAAGCAGCGAAGGAATAGGACAACCTTCAATAGCAGCCAGCTGCAGGCTTTGGAGCGTGTC
TTTGAGCGGACACACTATCCTGATGCTTTTGTGCGAGAAGACCTTGCCCGCCGGGTGAACCTCACCGAGG
CGAGAGTGCAGGTGTGGTTTCAGAACCGAAGAGCCAAGTTCCGCAGGAATGAGAGAGCCATGCTAGCCAA
TAAAAACGCTTCCCTCCTCAAATCCTACTCAGGAGACGTGACTGCTGTGGAGCAGCCCATCGTACCTCGT
CCTGCTCCGAGACCCACCGATTATCTCTCCTGGGGGACAGCGTCTCCGTACAGATCCTCGTCCCTCCCAA
GATGTTGTTTACACGAGGGGCTTCATAACGGATTCTAAAAGGGTGGGCGCGCCGACCCAGCTTTCTTGTA
CAAAGTGGTGATATCGGTACCGAGCTCGAATTCTACCGGGTAGGGGAGGCGCTTTTCCCAAGGCAGTCTG
GAGCATGCGCTTTAGCAGCCCCGCTGGGCACTTGGCGCTACACAAGTGGCCTCTGGCCTCGCACACATTC
CACATCCACCGGTAGGCGCCAACCGGCTCCGTTCTTTGGTGGCCCCTTCGCGCCACCTTCTACTCCTCCC
CTAGTCAGGAAGTTCCCCCCCGCCCCGCAGCTCGCGTCGTGCAGGACGTGACAAATGGAAGTAGCACGTC
TCACTAGTCTCGTGCAGATGGACAGCACCGCTGAGCAATGGAAGCGGGTAGGCCTTTGGGGCAGCGGCCA
ATAGCAGCTTTGCTCCTTCGCTTTCTGGGCTCAGAGGCTGGGAAGGGGTGGGTCCGGGGGCGGGCTCAGG
GGCGGGCTCAGGGGCGGGGCGGGCGCCCGAAGGTCCTCCGGAGGCCCGGCATTCTGCACGCTTCAAAAGC
GCACGTCTGCCGCGCTGTTCTCCTCTTCCTCATCTCCGGGCCTTTCGACCATCTAGATCCACCGCGGGCC
ACCATGGTGAGCAAGGGCGAGGAGGATAACATGGCCATCATCAAGGAGTTCATGCGCTTCAAGGTGCACA
TGGAGGGCTCCGTGAACGGCCACGAGTTCGAGATCGAGGGCGAGGGCGAGGGCCGCCCCTACGAGGGCAC
CCAGACCGCCAAGCTGAAGGTGACCAAGGGTGGCCCCCTGCCCTTCGCCTGGGACATCCTGTCCCCTCAG
TTCATGTACGGCTCCAAGGCCTACGTGAAGCACCCCGCCGACATCCCCGACTACTTGAAGCTGTCCTTCC
CCGAGGGCTTCAAGTGGGAGCGCGTGATGAACTTCGAGGACGGCGGCGTGGTGACCGTGACCCAGGACTC
CTCCCTGCAGGACGGCGAGTTCATCTACAAGGTGAAGCTGCGCGGCACCAACTTCCCCTCCGACGGCCCC
GTAATGCAGAAGAAGACCATGGGCTGGGAGGCCTCCTCCGAGCGGATGTACCCCGAGGACGGCGCCCTGA
AGGGCGAGATCAAGCAGAGGCTGAAGCTGAAGGACGGCGGCCACTACGACGCTGAGGTCAAGACCACCTA
CAAGGCCAAGAAGCCCGTGCAGCTGCCCGGCGCCTACAACGTCAACATCAAGTTGGACATCACCTCCCAC
AACGAGGACTACACCATCGTGGAACAGTACGAACGCGCCGAGGGCCGCCACTCCACCGGCGGCATGGACG
AGCTGTACAAGTAGAGCGGCCAACTCGAGGGATCCCCCGGGGTCGACTGATCAAATTCGAGCTCGGTACC
TTTAAGACCAATGACTTACAAGGCAGCTGTAGATCTTAGCCACTTTTTAAAAGAAAAGGGGGGACTGGAA
GGGCTAATTCACTCCCAACGAAGACAAGATCTGCTTTTTGCTTGTACTGGGTCTCTCTGGTTAGACCAGA
TCTGAGCCTGGGAGCTCTCTGGCTAACTAGGGAACCCACTGCTTAAGCCTCAATAAAGCTTGCCTTGAGT
GCTTCAAGTAGTGTGTGCCCGTCTGTTGTGTGACTCTGGTAACTAGAGATCCCTCAGACCCTTTTAGTCA
GTGTGGAAAATCTCTAGCAGTAGTAGTTCATGTCATCTTATTATTCAGTATTTATAACTTGCAAAGAAAT
GAATATCAGAGAGTGAGAGGAACTTGTTTATTGCAGCTTATAATGGTTACAAATAAAGCAATAGCATCAC
AAATTTCACAAATAAAGCATTTTTTTCACTGCATTCTAGTTGTGGTTTGTCCAAACTCATCAATGTATCT
TATCATGTCTGGCTCTAGCTATCCCGCCCCTAACTCCGCCCATCCCGCCCCTAACTCCGCCCAGTTCCGC
CCATTCTCCGCCCCATGGCTGACTAATTTTTTTTATTTATGCAGAGGCCGAGGCCGCCTCGGCCTCTGAG
CTATTCCAGAAGTAGTGAGGAGGCTTTTTTGGAGGCCTAGGGACGTACCCAATTCGCCCTATAGTGAGTC
GTATTACGCGCGCTCACTGGCCGTCGTTTTACAACGTCGTGACTGGGAAAACCCTGGCGTTACCCAACTT
AATCGCCTTGCAGCACATCCCCCTTTCGCCAGCTGGCGTAATAGCGAAGAGGCCCGCACCGATCGCCCTT
CCCAACAGTTGCGCAGCCTGAATGGCGAATGGG
[124 nt withheld, positions 8154-8277]
C
[91 nt withheld, positions 8279-8369]
A
[49 nt withheld, positions 8371-8419]
CCTTTGACGTTGGAGTCCACGTTCTTT
[37 nt withheld, positions 8447-8483]
ACCCTATCTCGGTCTATTCTTTTGATTTATAAGGGATTTTGCCGATTTCGGCCTATTGGTTAAAAAATGA
GCTGATTTAACAAAAATTTAACGCGAATTTTAACAAAATATTAACGCTTACAATTTAGGTGGCACTTTTC
GGGGAAATGTGCGCGGAACCCCTATTTGTTTATTTTTCTAAATACATTCAAATATGTATCCGCTCATGAG
ACAATAACCCTGATAAATGCTTCAATAATATTGAAAAAGGAAGAGTATGAGTATTCAACATTTCCGTGTC
GCCCTTATTCCCTTTTTTGCGGCATTTTGCCTTCCTGTTTTTGCTCACCCAGAAACGCTGGTGAAAGTAA
AAGATGCTGAAGATCAGTTGGGTGCACGAGTGGGTTACATCGAACTGGATCTCAACAGCGGTAAGATCCT
TGAGAGTTTTCGCCCCGAAGAACGTTTTCCAATGATGAGCACTTTTAAAGTTCTGCTATGTGGCGCGGTA
TTATCCCGTATTGACGCCGGGCAAGAGCAACTCGGTCGCCGCATACACTATTCTCAGAATGACTTGGTTG
AGTACTCACCAGTCACAGAAAAGCATCTTACGGATGGCATGACAGTAAGAGAATTATGCAGTGCTGCCAT
AACCATGAGTGATAACACTGCGGCCAACTTACTTCTGACAACGATCGGAGGACCGAAGGAGCTAACCGCT
TTTTTGCACAACATGGGGGATCATGTAACTCGCCTTGATCGTTGGGAACCGGAGCTGAATGAAGCCATAC
CAAACGACGAGCGTGACACCACGATGCCTGTAGCAATGGCAACAACGTTGCGCAAACTATTAACTGGCGA
ACTACTTACTCTAGCTTCCCGGCAACAATTAATAGACTGGATGGAGGCGGATAAAGTTGCAGGACCACTT
CTGCGCTCGGCCCTTCCGGCTGGCTGGTTTATTGCTGATAAATCTGGAGCCGGTGAGCGTGGGTCTCGCG
GTATCATTGCAGCACTGGGGCCAGATGGTAAGCCCTCCCGTATCGTAGTTATCTACACGACGGGGAGTCA
GGCAACTATGGATGAACGAAATAGACAGATCGCTGAGATAGGTGCCTCACTGATTAAGCATTGGTAACTG
TCAGACCAAGTTTACTCATATATACTTTAGATTGATTTAAAACTTCATTTTTAATTTAAAAGGATCTAGG
TGAAGATCCTTTTTGATAATCTCATGACCAAAATCCCTTAACGTGAGTTTTCGTTCCACTGAGCGTCAGA
CCCCGTAGAAAAGATCAAAGGATCTTC
